Addgene plasmid #69224: pCSDest2-SpCas9-MT3-NLS-3XHA-NLS-Zif268
Purpose: Expresses R1335K mutant SpCas9 fused to Zif268 in mammalian cell
Depositing lab: Scot Wolfe. Depositing organization: University of Massachusetts, Worcester. Publication: DNA-binding-domain fusions enhance the targeting range and precision of Cas9. Bolukbasi MF, Gupta A, Oikemus S, Derr AG, Garber M, Brodsky MH, Zhu LJ, Wolfe SA. Nat Methods. 2015 Oct 19. doi: 10.1038/nmeth.3624. PubMed 26480473.
Backbone
  Vector backbone: pCSDest2-SpCas9-NLS-3XHA-NLS-Zif268
  Vector type: Mammalian Expression, CRISPR
Growth in bacteria
  Bacterial resistance: Ampicillin, 100 μg/mL
  Growth temperature: 37°C
  Growth strain: XL1 Blue
  Copy number: Unknown
Gene/Insert
  Gene/Insert name: SpCas9
  Species: S. pyogenes
  Mutation: Arginine 1335 is changed to Lysine
  Tag / fusion protein: NLS-3XHA-NLS; Zif268
  Cloning method: Restriction Enzyme; 5′ cloning site AscI (not destroyed); 3′ cloning site SgrAI (not destroyed)
  Sequencing primers: 5′ CACAGGGATAAGCCCATCAG; 3′ T3
Terms and licenses: Academic/Nonprofit Terms; Industry Terms: Not Available to Industry
How to cite: pCSDest2-SpCas9-MT3-NLS-3XHA-NLS-Zif268 was a gift from Scot Wolfe (Addgene plasmid # 69224 ; http://n2t.net/addgene:69224 ; RRID:Addgene_69224)
