[The description below was written by a language model from this plasmid's Addgene catalogue record and pLannotate feature annotations shown in this document.]
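Description:
pCSDest2-SpCas9-MT3-NLS-3XHA-NLS-Zif268 is an 8.7 kb mammalian expression and CRISPR plasmid built on a pCS2-style Gateway destination-derived backbone. It is propagated in E. coli through a high-copy ColE1/pUC-type origin with ampicillin selection from the β-lactamase gene. It also carries an f1 origin and remnants of the lac region (lac promoter/operator and lacZα and lacI fragments) left over from the parental cloning vector.

The payload is a single fusion open reading frame flanked by attB1 and attB2 sites, which indicates assembly by Gateway recombination. It is driven by the simian CMV IE94 enhancer/promoter and terminated by the SV40 polyadenylation signal. An SP6 promoter lies immediately upstream of the coding region and could in principle support in vitro transcription, while T7 (fragment) and T3 promoters sit downstream in the opposite orientation. The ORF encodes Streptococcus pyogenes Cas9 carrying the R1335K substitution (the "MT3" variant), followed by an NLS-3xHA-NLS linker that provides nuclear import and epitope detection. The C-terminal part is the Zif268 zinc-finger DNA-binding domain; the automated annotation labels this region as a ZFHD1 fragment, which fits because ZFHD1 itself contains Zif268-derived fingers. Arginine 1335 is one of the Cas9 residues involved in PAM recognition, so the mutation would be expected to weaken the nuclease's intrinsic PAM binding.

According to the associated publication title, DNA-binding-domain fusions of this kind are used to enhance the targeting range and precision of Cas9. No guide RNA cassette is annotated, so the sgRNA would have to be supplied separately.
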