Features (pLannotate 1.2.2; 19 found; start..end, strand, type, name):
     37..55      +  promoter       SP6 promoter: promoter for bacteriophage SP6 RNA polymerase
    110..134     +  protein_bind   attB1: mutant version of attB; recombination site for the Gateway® BP reaction BP Clonase™
    144..4247    +  CDS            Cas9: Cas9 (Csn1) endonuclease from the Streptococcus pyogenes Type II CRISPR/Cas system generates RNA-guided double strand breaks in DNA
   4281..4370    +  CDS            3xHA: three tandem HA epitope tags
   4421..4593    +  CDS            ZFHD1 (DNA binding domain) (fragment): composite human DNA-binding domain composed of domains from the transcription factors Zif268 and Oct-1 (Pomerantz et al., 1995)
   4711..4735    -  protein_bind   attB2: mutant version of attB; recombination site for the Gateway® BP reaction BP Clonase™
   4758..4775    -  promoter       T7 promoter (fragment): promoter for bacteriophage T7 RNA polymerase
   4780..4914    -  polyA_signal   SV40 poly(A) signal: SV40 polyadenylation signal
   5027..5045    -  promoter       T3 promoter: promoter for bacteriophage T3 RNA polymerase
   5090..5106    -  protein_bind   lac operator: The lac repressor binds to the lac operator to inhibit transcription in E. coli. This inhibition can be relieved by adding lactose or isopropyl-β-D-thiogalactopyranoside (IPTG). lac repressor encoded by lacI
   5114..5144    -  promoter       lac promoter: promoter for the E. coli lac operon
   5159..5180    -  protein_bind   CAP binding site: CAP binding activates transcription in the presence of cAMP. E. coli catabolite activator protein
   5193..5285    -  CDS            lacI (fragment): lac repressor; lacI; The lac repressor binds to the lac operator to inhibit transcription in E. coli. This inhibition can be relieved by adding lactose or isopropyl-β-D-thiogalactopyranoside (IPTG).
   5468..6056    -  rep_origin     ori: high-copy-number ColE1/pMB1/pBR322/pUC origin of replication
   6227..7087    -  CDS            AmpR: β-lactamase; bla; confers resistance to ampicillin, carbenicillin, and related antibiotics
   7088..7192    -  promoter       AmpR promoter: bla
   7245..7673    -  rep_origin     f1 ori (sequence partly withheld): f1 bacteriophage origin of replication; arrow indicates direction of (+) strand synthesis
   7678..7744    -  CDS            lacZα (fragment): LacZα fragment of β-galactosidase; lacZ fragment
   7747..2       +  promoter       CMV IE94 promoter (across the origin): enhancer/promoter region of simian cytomegalovirus major immediate early transcription unit IE94
>Addgene plasmid #69224 | pCSDest2-SpCas9-MT3-NLS-3XHA-NLS-Zif268 | depositor full sequence | sequence record 122274 | pCSDest2-SpCas9-MT3-NLS-3XHA-NLS-Zif268 sequence 8729 bps
ACCGCCATTCTGCCTGGGGACGTCGGAGCAAGCTTGATTTAGGTGACACTATAGAATACAAGCTACTTGT
TCTTTTTGCAGGATCCCATCGATTCGAATTCAAGGATCAACAAGTTTGTACAAAAAAGCAGGCTGGCGCC
ACCATGGACAAGAAGTACTCCATTGGGCTCGATATCGGTACCAACAGCGTCGGCTGGGCCGTCATTACGG
ACGAGTACAAGGTGCCGAGCAAAAAATTCAAAGTTCTGGGCAATACCGATCGCCACAGCATAAAGAAGAA
CCTCATTGGAGCCCTCCTGTTCGACTCCGGGGAGACGGCCGAAGCCACGCGGCTCAAAAGAACAGCACGG
CGCAGATATACCCGCAGAAAGAATCGGATCTGCTACCTGCAGGAGATCTTTAGTAATGAGATGGCTAAGG
TGGATGACTCTTTCTTCCATAGGCTGGAGGAGTCCTTTTTGGTGGAGGAGGATAAAAAGCACGAGCGCCA
CCCAATCTTTGGCAATATCGTGGACGAGGTGGCGTACCATGAAAAGTACCCAACCATATATCATCTGAGG
AAGAAGCTGGTAGACAGTACTGATAAGGCTGACTTGCGGTTGATCTATCTCGCGCTGGCGCACATGATCA
AATTTCGGGGACACTTCCTCATCGAGGGGGACCTGAACCCAGACAACAGCGATGTCGACAAACTCTTTAT
CCAACTGGTTCAGACTTACAATCAGCTTTTCGAGGAGAACCCGATCAACGCATCCGGCGTTGACGCCAAA
GCAATCCTGAGCGCTAGGCTGTCCAAATCCCGGCGGCTCGAAAACCTCATCGCACAGCTCCCTGGGGAGA
AGAAGAACGGCCTGTTTGGTAATCTTATCGCCCTGTCACTCGGGCTGACCCCCAACTTTAAATCTAACTT
CGACCTGGCCGAAGATGCCAAGCTGCAACTGAGCAAAGACACCTACGATGATGATCTCGACAATCTGCTG
GCCCAGATCGGCGACCAGTACGCAGACCTTTTTTTGGCGGCAAAGAACCTGTCAGACGCCATTCTGCTGA
GTGATATTCTGCGAGTGAACACGGAGATCACCAAAGCTCCGCTGAGCGCTAGTATGATCAAGCGCTATGA
TGAGCACCACCAAGACTTGACTTTGCTGAAGGCCCTTGTCAGACAGCAACTGCCTGAGAAGTACAAGGAA
ATTTTCTTCGATCAGTCTAAAAATGGCTACGCCGGATACATTGACGGCGGAGCAAGCCAGGAGGAATTTT
ACAAATTTATTAAGCCCATCTTGGAAAAAATGGACGGCACCGAGGAGCTGCTGGTAAAGCTGAACAGAGA
AGATCTGTTGCGCAAACAGCGCACTTTCGACAATGGAAGCATCCCCCACCAGATTCACCTGGGCGAACTG
CACGCTATCCTCAGGCGGCAAGAGGATTTCTACCCCTTTTTGAAAGATAACAGGGAAAAGATTGAGAAAA
TCCTCACATTTCGGATACCCTACTATGTAGGCCCCCTCGCTCGGGGAAATTCCAGATTCGCGTGGATGAC
TCGCAAATCAGAAGAGACCATCACTCCCTGGAACTTCGAGGAAGTCGTGGATAAGGGGGCCTCTGCCCAG
TCCTTCATCGAAAGGATGACTAACTTTGATAAAAATCTGCCTAACGAAAAGGTGCTTCCTAAACACTCTC
TGCTGTACGAGTACTTCACAGTTTATAACGAGCTCACCAAGGTCAAATACGTCACAGAAGGGATGAGAAA
GCCAGCATTCCTGTCTGGAGAGCAGAAGAAAGCTATCGTGGACCTCCTCTTCAAGACGAACCGGAAAGTT
ACCGTGAAACAGCTCAAAGAAGACTATTTCAAAAAGATTGAATGTTTCGACTCTGTTGAAATCAGCGGAG
TGGAGGATCGCTTCAACGCATCCCTGGGAACGTATCACGATCTCCTGAAAATCATTAAAGACAAGGACTT
CCTGGACAATGAGGAGAACGAGGACATTCTTGAGGACATTGTCCTCACCCTTACGTTGTTTGAAGATAGG
GAGATGATTGAAGAACGCTTGAAAACTTACGCTCATCTCTTCGACGACAAAGTCATGAAACAGCTCAAGA
GACGCCGATATACAGGATGGGGGCGGCTGTCAAGAAAACTGATCAATGGCATCCGAGACAAGCAGAGTGG
AAAGACAATCCTGGATTTTCTTAAGTCCGATGGATTTGCCAACCGGAACTTCATGCAGTTGATCCATGAT
GACTCTCTCACCTTTAAGGAGGACATCCAGAAAGCACAAGTTTCTGGCCAGGGGGACAGTCTTCACGAGC
ACATCGCTAATCTTGCAGGTAGCCCAGCTATCAAAAAGGGAATACTGCAGACCGTTAAGGTCGTGGATGA
ACTCGTCAAAGTAATGGGAAGGCATAAGCCCGAGAATATCGTTATCGAGATGGCCCGAGAGAACCAAACT
ACCCAGAAGGGACAGAAGAACAGTAGGGAAAGGATGAAGAGGATTGAAGAGGGTATAAAAGAACTGGGGT
CCCAAATCCTTAAGGAACACCCAGTTGAAAACACCCAGCTTCAGAATGAGAAGCTCTACCTGTACTACCT
GCAGAACGGCAGGGACATGTACGTGGATCAGGAACTGGACATCAACCGGTTGTCCGACTACGACGTGGAT
CATATCGTGCCCCAAAGCTTTCTCAAAGATGATTCTATTGATAATAAAGTGTTGACAAGATCCGATAAAA
ATAGAGGGAAGAGTGATAACGTCCCCTCAGAAGAAGTTGTCAAGAAAATGAAAAATTATTGGCGGCAGCT
GCTGAACGCCAAACTGATCACACAACGGAAGTTCGATAATCTGACTAAGGCTGAACGAGGTGGCCTGTCT
GAGTTGGATAAAGCCGGCTTCATCAAAAGGCAGCTTGTTGAGACACGCCAGATCACCAAGCACGTGGCCC
AAATTCTCGATTCACGCATGAACACCAAGTACGATGAAAATGACAAACTGATTCGAGAGGTGAAAGTTAT
TACTCTGAAGTCTAAGCTGGTCTCAGATTTCAGAAAGGACTTTCAGTTTTATAAGGTGAGAGAGATCAAC
AATTACCACCATGCGCATGATGCCTACCTGAATGCAGTGGTAGGCACTGCACTTATCAAAAAATATCCCA
AGCTGGAATCTGAATTTGTTTACGGAGACTATAAAGTGTACGATGTTAGGAAAATGATCGCAAAGTCTGA
GCAGGAAATAGGCAAGGCCACCGCTAAGTACTTCTTTTACAGCAATATTATGAATTTTTTCAAGACCGAG
ATTACACTGGCCAATGGAGAGATTCGGAAGCGACCACTTATCGAAACAAACGGAGAAACAGGAGAAATCG
TGTGGGACAAGGGTAGGGATTTCGCGACAGTCCGCAAGGTCCTGTCCATGCCGCAGGTGAACATCGTTAA
AAAGACCGAAGTACAGACCGGAGGCTTCTCCAAGGAAAGTATCCTCCCGAAAAGGAACAGCGACAAGCTG
ATCGCACGCAAAAAAGATTGGGACCCCAAGAAATACGGCGGATTCGATTCTCCTACAGTCGCTTACAGTG
TACTGGTTGTGGCCAAAGTGGAGAAAGGGAAGTCTAAAAAACTCAAAAGCGTCAAGGAACTGCTGGGCAT
CACAATCATGGAGCGATCCAGCTTCGAGAAAAACCCCATCGACTTTCTCGAAGCGAAAGGATATAAAGAG
GTCAAAAAAGACCTCATCATTAAGCTGCCCAAGTACTCTCTCTTTGAGCTTGAAAACGGCCGGAAACGAA
TGCTCGCTAGTGCGGGCGAGCTGCAGAAAGGTAACGAGCTGGCACTGCCCTCTAAATACGTTAATTTCTT
GTATCTGGCCAGCCACTATGAAAAGCTCAAAGGGTCTCCCGAAGATAATGAGCAGAAGCAGCTGTTCGTG
GAACAACACAAACACTACCTTGATGAGATCATCGAGCAAATAAGCGAGTTCTCCAAAAGAGTGATCCTCG
CCGACGCTAACCTCGATAAGGTGCTTTCTGCTTACAATAAGCACAGGGATAAGCCCATCAGGGAGCAGGC
AGAAAACATTATCCACTTGTTTACTCTGACCAACTTGGGCGCGCCTGCAGCCTTCAAGTACTTCGACACC
ACCATAGACAGAAAGAAGTACACCTCTACAAAGGAGGTCCTGGACGCCACACTGATTCATCAGTCAATTA
CGGGGCTCTATGAAACAAGAATCGACCTCTCTCAGCTCGGTGGAGACGGCACCGGCGGGCCCAAGAAGAA
GAGGAAGGTATACCCATACGATGTTCCTGACTATGCGGGCTATCCCTATGACGTCCCGGACTATGCAGGA
TCGTATCCTTATGACGTTCCAGATTACGCTGGATCCGCCGCTCCGGCAGCTAAGAAAAAGAAACTGGATT
TCGAATCCGGACGCCCATATGCTTGCCCTGTCGAGTCCTGCGATCGCCGCTTTTCTCGCTCGGATGAGCT
TACCCGCCATATCCGCATCCATACCGGTCAGAAGCCCTTCCAGTGTCGAATCTGCATGCGTAACTTCAGT
CGTAGTGACCACCTTACCACCCACATCCGCACCCACACAGGCGAGAAGCCTTTTGCCTGTGACATTTGTG
GGAGGAAGTTTGCCAGGAGTGATGAACGCAAGAGGCATACCAAAATCCATTTAAGACAGAAGGACTAAGC
GGCCGCCTCGAGATATCTAGACCCAGCTTTCTTGTACAAAGTGGTTGATCCTCTCGAGCCTCTAGAACTA
TAGTGAGTCGTATTACGTAGATCCAGACATGATAAGATACATTGATGAGTTTGGACAAACCACAACTAGA
ATGCAGTGAAAAAAATGCTTTATTTGTGAAATTTGTGATGCTATTGCTTTATTTGTAACCATTATAAGCT
GCAATAAACAAGTTAACAACAACAATTGCATTCATTTTATGTTTCAGGTTCAGGGGGAGGTGTGGGAGGT
TTTTTAATTCGCGGCCGCGGCGCCAATGCATTGGGCCCGGTACCCAGCTTTTGTTCCCTTTAGTGAGGGT
TAATTGCGCGCTTGGCGTAATCATGGTCATAGCTGTTTCCTGTGTGAAATTGTTATCCGCTCACAATTCC
ACACAACATACGAGCCGGAAGCATAAAGTGTAAAGCCTGGGGTGCCTAATGAGTGAGCTAACTCACATTA
ATTGCGTTGCGCTCACTGCCCGCTTTCCAGTCGGGAAACCTGTCGTGCCAGCTGCATTAATGAATCGGCC
AACGCGCGGGGAGAGGCGGTTTGCGTATTGGGCGCTCTTCCGCTTCCTCGCTCACTGACTCGCTGCGCTC
GGTCGTTCGGCTGCGGCGAGCGGTATCAGCTCACTCAAAGGCGGTAATACGGTTATCCACAGAATCAGGG
GATAACGCAGGAAAGAACATGTGAGCAAAAGGCCAGCAAAAGGCCAGGAACCGTAAAAAGGCCGCGTTGC
TGGCGTTTTTCCATAGGCTCCGCCCCCCTGACGAGCATCACAAAAATCGACGCTCAAGTCAGAGGTGGCG
AAACCCGACAGGACTATAAAGATACCAGGCGTTTCCCCCTGGAAGCTCCCTCGTGCGCTCTCCTGTTCCG
ACCCTGCCGCTTACCGGATACCTGTCCGCCTTTCTCCCTTCGGGAAGCGTGGCGCTTTCTCATAGCTCAC
GCTGTAGGTATCTCAGTTCGGTGTAGGTCGTTCGCTCCAAGCTGGGCTGTGTGCACGAACCCCCCGTTCA
GCCCGACCGCTGCGCCTTATCCGGTAACTATCGTCTTGAGTCCAACCCGGTAAGACACGACTTATCGCCA
CTGGCAGCAGCCACTGGTAACAGGATTAGCAGAGCGAGGTATGTAGGCGGTGCTACAGAGTTCTTGAAGT
GGTGGCCTAACTACGGCTACACTAGAAGGACAGTATTTGGTATCTGCGCTCTGCTGAAGCCAGTTACCTT
CGGAAAAAGAGTTGGTAGCTCTTGATCCGGCAAACAAACCACCGCTGGTAGCGGTGGTTTTTTTGTTTGC
AAGCAGCAGATTACGCGCAGAAAAAAAGGATCTCAAGAAGATCCTTTGATCTTTTCTACGGGGTCTGACG
CTCAGTGGAACGAAAACTCACGTTAAGGGATTTTGGTCATGAGATTATCAAAAAGGATCTTCACCTAGAT
CCTTTTAAATTAAAAATGAAGTTTTAAATCAATCTAAAGTATATATGAGTAAACTTGGTCTGACAGTTAC
CAATGCTTAATCAGTGAGGCACCTATCTCAGCGATCTGTCTATTTCGTTCATCCATAGTTGCCTGACTCC
CCGTCGTGTAGATAACTACGATACGGGAGGGCTTACCATCTGGCCCCAGTGCTGCAATGATACCGCGAGA
CCCACGCTCACCGGCTCCAGATTTATCAGCAATAAACCAGCCAGCCGGAAGGGCCGAGCGCAGAAGTGGT
CCTGCAACTTTATCCGCCTCCATCCAGTCTATTAATTGTTGCCGGGAAGCTAGAGTAAGTAGTTCGCCAG
TTAATAGTTTGCGCAACGTTGTTGCCATTGCTACAGGCATCGTGGTGTCACGCTCGTCGTTTGGTATGGC
TTCATTCAGCTCCGGTTCCCAACGATCAAGGCGAGTTACATGATCCCCCATGTTGTGCAAAAAAGCGGTT
AGCTCCTTCGGTCCTCCGATCGTTGTCAGAAGTAAGTTGGCCGCAGTGTTATCACTCATGGTTATGGCAG
CACTGCATAATTCTCTTACTGTCATGCCATCCGTAAGATGCTTTTCTGTGACTGGTGAGTACTCAACCAA
GTCATTCTGAGAATAGTGTATGCGGCGACCGAGTTGCTCTTGCCCGGCGTCAATACGGGATAATACCGCG
CCACATAGCAGAACTTTAAAAGTGCTCATCATTGGAAAACGTTCTTCGGGGCGAAAACTCTCAAGGATCT
TACCGCTGTTGAGATCCAGTTCGATGTAACCCACTCGTGCACCCAACTGATCTTCAGCATCTTTTACTTT
CACCAGCGTTTCTGGGTGAGCAAAAACAGGAAGGCAAAATGCCGCAAAAAAGGGAATAAGGGCGACACGG
AAATGTTGAATACTCATACTCTTCCTTTTTCAATATTATTGAAGCATTTATCAGGGTTATTGTCTCATGA
GCGGATACATATTTGAATGTATTTAGAAAAATAAACAAATAGGGGTTCCGCGCACATTTCCCCGAAAAGT
GCCACCTAAATTGTAAGCGTTAATATTTTGTTAAAATTCGCGTTAAATTTTTGTTAAATCAGCTCATTTT
TTAACCAATAGGCCGAAATCGGCAAAATCCCTTATAAATCAAAAGAATAGACCGAGATAGGGT
[37 nt withheld, positions 7344-7380]
AAAGAACGTGGACTCCAACGTCAAAGG
[49 nt withheld, positions 7408-7456]
T
[91 nt withheld, positions 7458-7548]
G
[124 nt withheld, positions 7550-7673]
CCCATTCGCCATTCAGGCTGCGCAACTGTTGGGAAGGGCGATCGGTGCGGGCCTCTTCGCTATTACGCCA
GTCGACCATAGCCAATTCAATATGGCGTATATGGACTCATGCCAATTCAATATGGTGGATCTGGACCTGT
GCCAATTCAATATGGCGTATATGGACTCGTGCCAATTCAATATGGTGGATCTGGACCCCAGCCAATTCAA
TATGGCGGACTTGGCACCATGCCAATTCAATATGGCGGACTTGGCACTGTGCCAACTGGGGAGGGGTCTA
CTTGGCACGGTGCCAAGTTTGAGGAGGGGTCTTGGCCCTGTGCCAAGTCCGCCATATTGAATTGGCATGG
TGCCAATAATGGCGGCCATATTGGCTATATGCCAGGATCAATATATAGGCAATATCCAATATGGCCCTAT
GCCAATATGGCTATTGGCCAGGTTCAATACTATGTATTGGCCCTATGCCATATAGTATTCCATATATGGG
TTTTCCTATTGACGTAGATAGCCCCTCCCAATGGGCGGTCCCATATACCATATATGGGGCTTCCTAATAC
CGCCCATAGCCACTCCCCCATTGACGTCAATGGTCTCTATATATGGTCTTTCCTATTGACGTCATATGGG
CGGTCCTATTGACGTATATGGCGCCTCCCCCATTGACGTCAATTACGGTAAATGGCCCGCCTGGCTCAAT
GCCCATTGACGTCAATAGGACCACCCACCATTGACGTCAATGGGATGGCTCATTGCCCATTCATATCCGT
TCTCACGCCCCCTATTGACGTCAATGACGGTAAATGGCCCACTTGGCAGTACATCAATATCTATTAATAG
TAACTTGGCAAGTACATTACTATTGGAAGGACGCCAGGGTACATTGGCAGTACTCCCATTGACGTCAATG
GCGGTAAATGGCCCGCGATGGCTGCCAAGTACATCCCCATTGACGTCAATGGGGAGGGGCAATGACGCAA
ATGGGCGTTCCATTGACGTAAATGGGCGGTAGGCGTGCCTAATGGGAGGTCTATATAAGCAATGCTCGTT
TAGGGA
