>Addgene plasmid #69224 | pCSDest2-SpCas9-MT3-NLS-3XHA-NLS-Zif268 | addgene partial sequence | sequence record 124564 | SP6 5'-ATTTAGGTGACACTATAG-3'
CCATCGATTCGAATTCAAGGATCAACAAGTTTGTACAAAAAAGCAGGCTGGCGCCACCATGGACAAGAAG
TACTCCATTGGGCTCGATATCGGTACCAACAGCGTCGGCTGGGCCGTCATTACGGACGAGTACAAGGTGC
CGAGCAAAAAATTCAAAGTTCTGGGCAATACCGATCGCCACAGCATAAAGAAGAACCTCATTGGAGCCCT
CCTGTTCGACTCCGGGGAGACGGCCGAAGCCACGCGGCTCAAAAGAACAGCACGGCGCAGATATACCCGC
AGAAAGAATCGGATCTGCTACCTGCAGGAGATCTTTAGTAATGAGATGGCTAAGGTGGATGACTCTTTCT
TCCATAGGCTGGAGGAGTCCTTTTTGGTGGAGGAGGATAAAAAGCACGAGCGCCACCCAATCTTTGGCAA
TATCGTGGACGAGGTGGCGTACCATGAAAAGTACCCAACCATATATCATCTGAGGAAGAAGCTGGTAGAC
AGTACTGATAAGGCTGACTTGCGGTTGATCTATCTCGCGCTGGCGCACATGATCAAATTTCGGGGACACT
TCCTCATCGAGGGGGACCTGAACCCAGACAACAGCGATGTCGACAAACTCTTTATCCAACTGGTTCAGAC
TTACAATCAGCTTTTCGAGGAGAACCCGATCAACGCATCCGGCGTTGACGCCAAAGCAATCCTGAGCGCT
AGGCTGTCCAAATCCCGGCGGCTCGAAAACCTCATCGCACAGCTCCCTGGGGAGAAGAAGAACGGCCTGT
TTGGTAATCTTATCGCCCTGTCACTCGGGCTGACCCC
