>Addgene plasmid #69224 | pCSDest2-SpCas9-MT3-NLS-3XHA-NLS-Zif268 | addgene partial sequence | sequence record 124565 | EBV-rev 5'-GTGGTTTGTCCAAACTCATC-3'
ATACGACTCACTATAGTTCTAGAGGCTCGAGAGGATCAACCACTTTGTACAAGAAAGCTGGGTCTAGATA
TCTCGAGGCGGCCGCTTAGTCCTTCTGTCTTAAATGGATTTTGGTATGCCTCTTGCGTTCATCACTCCTG
GCAAACTTCCTCCCACAAATGTCACAGGCAAAAGGCTTCTCGCCTGTGTGGGTGCGGATGTGGGTGGTAA
GGTGGTCACTACGACTGAAGTTACGCATGCAGATTCGACACTGGAAGGGCTTCTGACCGGTATGGATGCG
GATATGGCGGGTAAGCTCATCCGAGCGAGAAAAGCGGCGATCGCAGGACTCGACAGGGCAAGCATATGGG
CGTCCGGATTCGAAATCCAGTTTCTTTTTCTTAGCTGCCGGAGCGGCGGATCCAGCGTAATCTGGAACGT
CATAAGGATACGATCCTGCATAGTCCGGGACGTCATAGGGATAGCCCGCATAGTCAGGAACATCGTATGG
GTATACCTTCCTCTTCTTCTTGGGCCCGCCGGTGCCGTCTCCACCGAGCTGAGAGAGGTCGATTCTTGTT
TCATAGAGCCCCGTAATTGACTGATGAATCAGTGTGGCGTCCAGGACCTCCTTTGTAGAGGTGTACTTCT
TTCTGTCTATGGTGGTGTCGAAGTACTTGAAGGCTGCAGGCGCGCCCAAGTTGGTCAGAGTAAACAAGTG
GATAATGTTTTCTGCCTGCTCCCTGATGGGCTTATCCCTGTGCTTATTGTAAGCAGAAAGCACCTTATCG
AGGTTAGCGTCGGCGAGGATCACTCTTTTGGAGAACTCGCTTATTTGCTCGATGATCTCATCAAGGTAGT
GTTTGTGTTGTTCCACGAACAGCTGCTTCTGCTCATTATCTTCGGG
